>Addgene plasmid #82712 | Fv-hCaspase 8-2A-GFP | addgene full sequence | sequence record 162412 | Addgene next-generation full plasmid sequencing result
ACTCAGAGGAGACCCTCCCAAGGAACAGCGAGACCACAAGTCGGATGCAACTGCAAGAGGGTTTATTGGA
TACACGGGTACCCGGGCGACTCAGTCAATCGGAGGACTGGCGCCCCGAGTGAGGGGTTGTGGGCTCTTTT
ATTGAGCTCGGGGAGCAGAAGCGCGCGAACAGAAGCGAGAAGCGAACTGATTGGTTAGTTCAAATAAGGC
ACAGGGTCATTTCAGGTCCTTGGGGCACCCTGGAAACATCTGATGGTTCTCTAGAAACTGCTGAGGGCTG
GACCGCATCTGGGGACCATCTGTTCTTGGCCCTGAGCCGGGGCAGGAACTGCTTACCACAGATATCCTGT
TTGGCCCATATTCAGCTGTTCCATCTGTTCTTGGCCCTGAGCCGGGGCAGGAACTGCTTACCACAGATAT
CCTGTTTGGCCCATATTCAGCTGTTCCATCTGTTCCTGACCTTGATCTGAACTTCTCTATTCTCAGTTAT
GTATTTTTCCATGCCTTGCAAAATGGCGTTACTTAAGCTAGCTTGCCAAACCTACAGGTGGGGTCTTTCA
TTCCCCCCTTTTTCTGGAGACTAAATAAAATCTTTTATTTTATCGATGCATGGGGTCGTGCGCTCCTTTC
GGTCGGGCGCTGCGGGTCGTGGGGCGGGCGTCAGGCACCGGGCTTGCGGGTCATGCACCAGGTGCGCGGT
CCTTCGGGCACCTCGACGTCGGCGGTGACGGTGAAGCCGAGCCGCTCGTAGAAGGGGAGGTTGCGGGGCG
CGGAGGTCTCCAGGAAGGCGGGCACCCCGGCGCGCTCGGCCGCCTCCACTCCGGGGAGCACGACGGCGCT
GCCCAGACCCTTGCCCTGGTGGTCGGGCGAGACGCCGACGGTGGCCAGGAACCACGCGGGCTCCTTGGGC
CGGTGCGGCGCCAGGAGGCCTTCCATCTGTTGCTGCGCGGCCAGCCGGGAACCGCTCAACTCGGCCATGC
GCGGGCCGATCTCGGCGAACACCGCCCCCGCTTCGACGCTCTCCGGCGTGGTCCAGACCGCCACCGCGGC
GCCGTCGTCCGCGACCCACACCTTGCCGATGTCGAGCCCGACGCGCGTGAGGAAGAGTTCTTGCAGCTCG
GTGACCCGCTCGATGTGGCGGTCCGGATCGACGGTGTGGCGCGTGGCGGGGTAGTCGGCGAACGCGGCGG
CGAGGGTGCGTACGGCCCTGGGGACGTCGTCGCGGGTGGCGAGGCGCACCGTGGGCTTGTACTCGGTCAT
GGTAAGCTTTTTGCAAAAGCCTAGGCCTCCAAAAAAGCCTCCTCACTACTTCTGGAATAGCTCAGAGGCC
GAGGCGGCCTCGGCCTCTGCATAAATAAAAAAAATTAGTCAGCCATGGGGCGGAGAATGGGCGGAACTGG
GCGGAGTTAGGGGCGGGATGGGCGGAGTTAGGGGCGGGACTATGGTTGCTGACTAATTGAGATGCATGCT
TTGCATACTTCTGCCTGCTGGGGAGCCTGGGGACTTTCCACACCTGGTTGCTGACTAATTGAGATGCATG
CTTTGCATACTTCTGCCTGCTGGGGAGCCTGGGGACTTTCCACACCCTAACTGACACACATTCCACAGGG
TCGACGTTTAAACTTACTTGTACAGCTCGTCCATGCCGAGAGTGATCCCGGCGGCGGTCACGAACTCCAG
CAGGACCATGTGATCGCGCTTCTCGTTGGGGTCTTTGCTCAGGGCGGACTGGGTGCTCAGGTAGTGGTTG
TCGGGCAGCAGCACGGGGCCGTCGCCGATGGGGGTGTTCTGCTGGTAGTGGTCGGCGAGCTGCACGCTGC
CGTCCTCGATGTTGTGGCGGATCTTGAAGTTCACCTTGATGCCGTTCTTCTGCTTGTCGGCCATGATATA
GACGTTGTGGCTGTTGTAGTTGTACTCCAGCTTGTGCCCCAGGATGTTGCCGTCCTCCTTGAAGTCGATG
CCCTTCAGCTCGATGCGGTTCACCAGGGTGTCGCCCTCGAACTTCACCTCGGCGCGGGTCTTGTAGTTGC
CGTCGTCCTTGAAGAAGATGGTGCGCTCCTGGACGTAGCCTTCGGGCATGGCGGACTTGAAGAAGTCGTG
CTGCTTCATGTGGTCGGGGTAGCGGCTGAAGCACTGCACGCCGTAGGTCAGGGTGGTCACGAGGGTGGGC
CAGGGCACGGGCAGCTTGCCGGTGGTGCAGATGAACTTCAGGGTCAGCTTGCCGTAGGTGGCATCGCCCT
CGCCCTCGCCGGACACGCTGAACTTGTGGCCGTTTACGTCGCCGTCCAGCTCGACCAGGATGGGCACCAC
CCCGGTGAACAGCTCCTCGCCCTTGCTCACCATAGGCGCGCCAGGGCCGGGATTCTCCTCCACGTCACCG
CATGTTAGAAGACTTCCTCTGCCCTCTGCGATCGCATCAGAAGGGAAGACAAGTTTTTTTCTTAGTGTGA
AAGTAGGCTGAGGCATCTGTTTCCCCATGTTTTTCTTGTCATCCTTGTTGCTTACTTCATAGTTCACTTC
AGTCAGGATGGTGAGAATATCATCGCCTCGAGGACATCGCTCTCTCAGGCTCTGGCAAAGTGACTGGATG
TACCAGGTTCCCTCTGCAGGGTTTCGGTAGGAAACACAGTTATTCACAGTGGCCATCCCCAGCAGAAAGT
CAGCCTCATCCGGGATATATCTCGTTTGAGGTGATGATAAATCCATTTCTAAATAGGGTTGCTCCTCTGA
ATCAGTCTCAACAGGTATACCTTTCTGGTAGTTATCCCCCTGACAAGCCTGAATAAAAAACACTTTGGGT
TTTCCAGCAAGGGAAGGGCACTTCAAACCAGTGAACTGAGATGTCAGCTCATAGATGGGGGCCTCCTGTC
CATCAGTGCCATAGATGATGCCCTTGTCTCCATGGGAGAGGATACAGCAGATGAAGCAGTCCATGTTACT
GTGGTCCATGAGTTGGTAGATTTTCAAAATCTCATAGATTTGCTCTACTGTGCAGTCATCGTGGGGCTTG
ATCTCAAAATGAAGCTCTTCAAAGGTCGTGGTCAAAGCCCCTGCATCCAAGTGTGTTCCATTCCTGTCCC
TAATGCTGTGAAGTTTGGGCACTTTCTCCCGTGCTTTTGCAAAATTGTGATTGTTGATGATCAGACAGTA
TCCCCGAGGTTTGCTTTTCATTTGGTAAACTTTGTCCAAAGTCTGTGATTCACTATCCTGTTCTCTTGGA
GAGTCCGAGATTGTCATATGGGATCCTCTAGAACCTCCACCTCCACTAGTTTCCAGTTTTAGAAGCTCCA
CATCGAAGACGAGAGTGGCATGTGGTGGGATGATGCCTGGGTGCCCAGTGGCACCATAGGCATAATCTGG
AGATATAGTCAGTTTGGCTCTCTGACCCACACTCATCTGGGCAACCCCTTCTTCCCAGCCTCGGATCACC
TCCTGCTTGCCTAGCATAAACTTAAAGGGCTTGTTTCTGTCCCGGGAGGAATCAACTTTCTTTCCATCTT
CAAGCATCCCGGTGTAGTGCACCACGCAGGTCTGGCCGCGCTTGGGGAAGGTGCGCCCGTCTCCTGGGGA
GATAGTCTCCACCTGCACTCCTCTAGAGCGCTGGCTGGGGTCCTTAGGCTTGCTCTTGCTACTCCCCATG
GTAGATCCGGCCGGCGCCTAGAGAAGGAGTGAGGGCTGGATAAAGGGAGGATCGAGGCGGGGTCGAACGA
GGAGGTTCAAGGGGGAGAGACGGGGCGGATGGAGGAAGAGGAGGCGGAGGCTTAGGGTGTACAAAGGGCT
TGACCCAGGGAGGGGGGTCAAAAGCCAAGGCTTCCCAGGTCACGATGTAGGGGACCTGGTCTGGGTGTCC
ATGCGGGCCAGGTGAAAAGACCTTGATCTTAACCTGGGTGATGAGGTCTCGGTTAAAGGTGCCGTCTCGC
GGCCATCCGACGTTAAAGGTTGGCCATTCTGCAGAGCAGAAGGTAACCCAACGTCTCTTCTTGACATCTA
CCGACTGGTTGTGAGCGATCCGCTCGACATCTTTCCAGTGACCTAAGGTCAAACTTAAGGGAGTGGTAAC
AGTCTGGCCCTAATTTTCAGACAAATACAGAAACACAGTCAGACAGAGACAACACAGAACGATGCTGCAG
CGCTGCAGCAGACAAGACGCGCGGCTTCGGTTCCAAACCGAAAGCAAAAATTCAGACGGAGGCGGGAACT
GTTTTAGGTTCTCGTCTCCTACCAGAACCACATATCCTGACGGGGTCGGATTCCACATCGACTCCCTTCC
TCAGGTCGGGCCACAAAAACGGCCCCCAAAGTCCCTGGGACGTCTCCCAGGGTTGCGGCCGGGTGTTCAG
AACTCGTCAGTTCCACCACGGGTCCGCCAGATACAGAGCTAGTTAGCTAACTAGTACCGACGCAGGCGCA
TAAAATCAGTCATAGACACTAGACAATCGGACAGACACAGATAAGTTGCTGGCCAGCTTGCCTCCCGGTG
GTGGGTCGGTGGTCCCTGGGCAGGGGTCTCCCGATCCCGGACGAGCCCCCAAATGAAAGACCCCCGCTGA
CGGGTAGTCAATCACTCAGAGGAGACCCTCCCAAGGAACAGCGAGACCACAAGTCGGATGCAACTGCAAG
AGGGTTTATTGGATACACGGGTACCCGGGCGACTCAGTCAATCGGAGGACTGGCGCCCCGAGTGAGGGGT
TGTGGGCTCTTTTATTGAGCTCGGGGAGCAGAAGCGCGCGAACAGAAGCGAGAAGCGAACTGATTGGTTA
GTTCAAATAAGGCACAGGGTCATTTCAGGTCCTTGGGGCACCCTGGAAACATCTGATGGTTCTCTAGAAA
CTGCTGAGGGCTGGACCGCATCTGGGGACCATCTGTTCTTGGCCCTGAGCCGGGGCAGGAACTGCTTACC
ACAGATATCCTGTTTGGCCCATATTCAGCTGTTCCATCTGTTCTTGGCCCTGAGCCGGGGCAGGAACTGC
TTACCACAGATATCCTGTTTGGCCCATATTCAGGCTGCAGGTGGCACTTTTCGGGGAAATGTGCGCGGAA
CCCCTATTTGTTTATTTTTCTAAATACATTCAAATATGTATCCGCTCATGAGACAATAACCCTGATAAAT
GCTTCAATAATATTGAAAAAGGAAGAGTATGAGTATTCAACATTTCCGTGTCGCCCTTATTCCCTTTTTT
GCGGCATTTTGCCTTCCTGTTTTTGCTCACCCAGAAACGCTGGTGAAAGTAAAAGATGCTGAAGATCAGT
TGGGTGCACGAGTGGGTTACATCGAACTGGATCTCAACAGCGGTAAGATCCTTGAGAGTTTTCGCCCCGA
AGAACGTTTTCCAATGATGAGCACTTTTAAAGTTCTGCTATGTGGCGCGGTATTATCCCGTATTGACGCC
GGGCAAGAGCAACTCGGTCGCCGCATACACTATTCTCAGAATGACTTGGTTGAGTACTCACCAGTCACAG
AAAAGCATCTTACGGATGGCATGACAGTAAGAGAATTATGCAGTGCTGCCATAACCATGAGTGATAACAC
TGCGGCCAACTTACTTCTGACAACGATCGGAGGACCGAAGGAGCTAACCGCTTTTTTGCACAACATGGGG
GATCATGTAACTCGCCTTGATCGTTGGGAACCGGAGCTGAATGAAGCCATACCAAACGACGAGCGTGACA
CCACGATGCCTGTAGCAATGGCAACAACGTTGCGCAAACTATTAACTGGCGAACTACTTACTCTAGCTTC
CCGGCAACAATTAATAGACTGGATGGAGGCGGATAAAGTTGCAGGACCACTTCTGCGCTCGGCCCTTCCG
GCTGGCTGGTTTATTGCTGATAAATCTGGAGCCGGTGAGCGTGGGTCTCGCGGTATCATTGCAGCACTGG
GGCCAGATGGTAAGCCCTCCCGTATCGTAGTTATCTACACGACGGGGAGTCAGGCAACTATGGATGAACG
AAATAGACAGATCGCTGAGATAGGTGCCTCACTGATTAAGCATTGGTAACTGTCAGACCAAGTTTACTCA
TATATACTTTAGATTGATTTGCGGCCGCAAAAGGATCTAGGTGAAGATCCTTTTTGATAATCTCATGACC
AAAATCCCTTAACGTGAGTTTTCGTTCCACTGAGCGTCAGACCCCGTAGAAAAGATCAAAGGATCTTCTT
GAGATCCTTTTTTTCTGCGCGTAATCTGCTGCTTGCAAACAAAAAAACCACCGCTACCAGCGGTGGTTTG
TTTGCCGGATCAAGAGCTACCAACTCTTTTTCCGAAGGTAACTGGCTTCAGCAGAGCGCAGATACCAAAT
ACTGTTCTTCTAGTGTAGCCGTAGTTAGGCCACCACTTCAAGAACTCTGTAGCACCGCCTACATACCTCG
CTCTGCTAATCCTGTTACCAGTGGCTGCTGCCAGTGGCGATAAGTCGTGTCTTACCGGGTTGGACTCAAG
ACGATAGTTACCGGATAAGGCGCAGCGGTCGGGCTGAACGGGGGGTTCGTGCACACAGCCCAGCTTGGAG
CGAACGACCTACACCGAACTGAGATACCTACAGCGTGAGCTATGAGAAAGCGCCACGCTTCCCGAAGGGA
GAAAGGCGGACAGGTATCCGGTAAGCGGCAGGGTCGGAACAGGAGAGCGCACGAGGGAGCTTCCAGGGGG
AAACGCCTGGTATCTTTATAGTCCTGTCGGGTTTCGCCACCTCTGACTTGAGCGTCGATTTTTGTGATGC
TCGTCAGGGGGGCGGAGCCTATGGAAAAACGCCAGCAACGCGGCCTTTTTACGGTTCCTGGCCTTTTGCT
GGCCTTTTGCTCACATGTTCTTTCCTGCGTTATCCCCTGATTCTGTGGATAACCGTATTACCGCCTTTGA
GTGAGCTGATACCGCTCGCCGCAGCCGAACGACCGAGCGCAGCGAGTCAGTGAGCGAGGAAGCGGAAGAG
CGCCCAATACGCAAACCGCCTCTCCCCGCGCGTTGGCCGATTCATTAATGCAACTATGGCCATTTAATGT
AAATACTTAAGAAAAAAAACCAAATTAATTTTGATACATGCTGCATGTGAAAGACCCCCGCTGACGGGTA
GTCAATC
Features (pLannotate 1.2.2; 15 found; start..end, strand, type, name):
    441..562     -  LTR            3' LTR (ΔU3) (fragment): self-inactivating 3' long terminal repeat (LTR) from Moloney murine leukemia virus
    661..1260    -  CDS            PuroR: puromycin N-acetyltransferase; pac from Streptomyces alboniger; confers resistance to puromycin
   1270..1599    -  promoter       SV40 promoter: SV40 enhancer and early promoter
   1624..2343    -  CDS            EGFP: the original enhanced GFP (Yang et al., 1996) mammalian codon-optimized
   2416..3237    -  CDS            CASP8 (fragment): CASP8_HUMAN - Also known as MCH5 From Homo sapiens (Human).
   3271..3591    -  CDS            DmrB: F36V mutant of FK506-binding protein FKBP12 binds synthetic ligands that do not bind wild-type FKBP
   3598..3639    -  CDS            myr: N-myristoylation signal from Src kinase (Pellman et al., 1985; Kaplan et al., 1988)
   3653..4069    -  CDS            gag (truncated): truncated Moloney murine leukemia virus (MMLV) gag gene lacking the start codon
   4136..4410    -  misc_feature   MESV Ψ (fragment): packaging signal of murine embryonic stem cell virus
   4534..5003    -  LTR            LTR: long terminal repeat from Moloney murine leukemia virus
   5034..5138    +  promoter       AmpR promoter: bla
   5139..5999    +  CDS            AmpR: β-lactamase; bla; confers resistance to ampicillin, carbenicillin, and related antibiotics
   6159..6747    +  rep_origin     ori: high-copy-number ColE1/pMB1/pBR322/pUC origin of replication
   6930..6982    +  CDS            lacI (fragment): lac repressor; lacI; The lac repressor binds to the lac operator to inhibit transcription in E. coli. This inhibition can be relieved by adding lactose or isopropyl-β-D-thiogalactopyranoside (IPTG).
   7048..440     -  LTR            LTR (across the origin): long terminal repeat from Moloney murine leukemia virus
