[The description below was written by a language model from this plasmid's Addgene catalogue record and pLannotate feature annotations shown in this document.]
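Description:
Fv-hCaspase 8-2A-GFP is a pBabe-based Moloney murine leukemia virus retroviral vector for expressing an inducibly dimerizable form of human caspase-8 in mammalian cells. It is propagated in E. coli through a high-copy ColE1/pUC-type origin with ampicillin resistance (β-lactamase). The catalogue lists a total size of 7,116 bp, while the sequenced record is 7,077 nt. The viral portion, annotated on the reverse strand, comprises a 5′ LTR, a packaging signal (Ψ) with a truncated gag region lacking its start codon, the insert, an SV40 enhancer/early promoter driving puromycin N-acetyltransferase for selection of transduced cells, and a 3′ LTR. The small ΔU3 and lacI hits are flagged only as fragments.

The LTR drives a single open reading frame. In the feature table this frame starts with a Src-derived N-myristoylation signal, which the catalogue entry does not mention. This is followed by the F36V mutant of FKBP12 (Fv, also called DmrB), which binds synthetic ligands that do not bind wild-type FKBP. The Fv domain is fused to a caspase-8 fragment lacking amino acids 1–215, which removes the N-terminal portion of the protein while retaining the C-terminal part of the protein. EGFP lies downstream. The construct name indicates a 2A peptide between caspase-8 and EGFP, which would correspond to the unannotated gap between them, so GFP would be produced as a separate marker of expressing cells.

With the FKBP domain in place of the native N-terminus, caspase-8 dimerization can be triggered by adding a bivalent FKBP ligand. This fits the associated study on the roles of dimerization and cleavage in caspase-8 activation. Stable lines can be made by retroviral transduction with puromycin selection or GFP sorting.
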