Addgene plasmid #82712: Fv-hCaspase 8-2A-GFP
Purpose: express human caspase 8 in mammalian cells
Depositing lab: Douglas Green. Depositing organization: St. Jude Children's Research Hospital. Publication: Inducible dimerization and inducible cleavage reveal a requirement for both processes in caspase-8 activation. Oberst A, Pop C, Tremblay AG, Blais V, Denault JB, Salvesen GS, Green DR. J Biol Chem. 2010 May 28;285(22):16632-42. doi: 10.1074/jbc.M109.095083. Epub 2010 Mar 22. PubMed 20308068.
Backbone
  Vector backbone: pBabe
  Backbone size w/o insert (bp): 5100
  Total vector size (bp): 7116
  Vector type: Mammalian Expression, Retroviral
  Selectable markers: Puromycin
Growth in bacteria
  Bacterial resistance: Ampicillin, 100 μg/mL
  Growth temperature: 37°C
  Growth strain: NEB Stable
  Copy number: Unknown
Gene/Insert
  Gene/Insert name: Fv-Caspase 8-2A-GFP (alt name: dimerizale caspase 8)
  Species: H. sapiens (human)
  Insert size (bp): 2016
  Mutation: deleted amino acids 1-215 of caspase 8
  GenBank ID: NM_001080125.1
  Entrez Gene: CASP8 (a.k.a. ALPS2B, CAP4, Casp-8, FLICE, MACH, MCH5)
  Promoter: LTR
  Tag / fusion protein: FKBP dimerization domain (N terminal on insert)
  Cloning method: Restriction Enzyme; 5′ cloning site unknown (unknown if destroyed); 3′ cloning site unknown (unknown if destroyed)
  Sequencing primers: 5′ ctttatccagccctcac; 3′ accctaactgacacacattcc
Terms and licenses: Academic/Nonprofit Terms; Industry Terms: Not Available to Industry
How to cite: Fv-hCaspase 8-2A-GFP was a gift from Douglas Green (Addgene plasmid # 82712)
