>Addgene plasmid #82712 | Fv-hCaspase 8-2A-GFP | depositor partial sequence | sequence record 157332 | Fv-hCaspase 8-2A-GFP
ATGGGGAGTAGCAAGAGCAAGCCTAAGGACCCCAGCCAGCGCTCTAGAGGAGTGCAGGTGGAGACTATCT
CCCCAGGAGACGGGCGCACCTTCCCCAAGCGCGGCCAGACCTGCGTGGTGCACTACACCGGGATGCTTGA
AGATGGAAAGAAAGTTGATTCCTCCCGGGACAGAAACAAGCCCTTTAAGTTTATGCTAGGCAAGCAGGAG
GTGATCCGAGGCTGGGAAGAAGGGGTTGCCCAGATGAGTGTGGGTCAGAGAGCCAAACTGACTATATCTC
CAGATTATGCCTATGGTGCCACTGGGCACCCAGGCATCATCCCACCACATGCCACTCTCGTCTTCGATGT
GGAGCTTCTAAAACTGGAAACTAGTGGAGGTGGAGGTTCTAGAGGATCCCATATGACAATCTCGGACTCT
CCAAGAGAACAGGATAGTGAATCACAGACTTTGGACAAAGTTTACCAAATGAAAAGCAAACCTCGGGGAT
ACTGTCTGATCATCAACAATCACAATTTTGCAAAAGCACGGGAGAAAGTGCCCAAACTTCACAGCATTAG
GGACAGGAATGGAACACACTTGGATGCAGGGGCTTTGACCACGACCTTTGAAGAGCTTCATTTTGAGATC
AAGCCCCACGATGACTGCACAGTAGAGCAAATCTATGAGATTTTGAAAATCTACCAACTCATGGACCACA
GTAACATGGACTGCTTCATCTGCTGTATCCTCTCCCATGGAGACAAGGGCATCATCTATGGCACTGATGG
ACAGGAGGCCCCCATCTATGAGCTGACATCTCAGTTCACTGGTTTGAAGTGCCCTTCCCTTGCTGGAAAA
CCCAAAGTGTTTTTTATTCAGGCTTGTCAGGGGGATAACTACCAGAAAGGTATACCTGTTGAGACTGATT
CAGAGGAGCAACCCTATTTAGAAATGGATTTATCATCACCTCAAACGAGATATATCCCGGATGAGGCTGA
CTTTCTGCTGGGGATGGCCACTGTGAATAACTGTGTTTCCTACCGAAACCCTGCAGAGGGAACCTGGTAC
ATCCAGTCACTTTGCCAGAGCCTGAGAGAGCGATGTCCTCGAGGCGATGATATTCTCACCATCCTGACTG
AAGTGAACTATGAAGTAAGCAACAAGGATGACAAGAAAAACATGGGGAAACAGATGCCTCAGCCTACTTT
CACACTAAGAAAAAAACTTGTCTTCCCTTCTGATGCGATCGCAGAGGGCAGAGGAAGTCTTCTAACATGC
GGTGACGTGGAGGAGAATCCCGGCCCTGGCGCGCCTATGGTGAGCAAGGGCGAGGAGCTGTTCACCGGGG
TGGTGCCCATCCTGGTCGAGCTGGACGGCGACGTAAACGGCCACAAGTTCAGCGTGTCCGGCGAGGGCGA
GGGCGATGCCACCTACGGCAAGCTGACCCTGAAGTTCATCTGCACCACCGGCAAGCTGCCCGTGCCCTGG
CCCACCCTCGTGACCACCCTGACCTACGGCGTGCAGTGCTTCAGCCGCTACCCCGACCACATGAAGCAGC
ACGACTTCTTCAAGTCCGCCATGCCCGAAGGCTACGTCCAGGAGCGCACCATCTTCTTCAAGGACGACGG
CAACTACAAGACCCGCGCCGAGGTGAAGTTCGAGGGCGACACCCTGGTGAACCGCATCGAGCTGAAGGGC
ATCGACTTCAAGGAGGACGGCAACATCCTGGGGCACAAGCTGGAGTACAACTACAACAGCCACAACGTCT
ATATCATGGCCGACAAGCAGAAGAACGGCATCAAGGTGAACTTCAAGATCCGCCACAACATCGAGGACGG
CAGCGTGCAGCTCGCCGACCACTACCAGCAGAACACCCCCATCGGCGACGGCCCCGTGCTGCTGCCCGAC
AACCACTACCTGAGCACCCAGTCCGCCCTGAGCAAAGACCCCAACGAGAAGCGCGATCACATGGTCCTGC
TGGAGTTCGTGACCGCCGCCGGGATCACTCTCGGCATGGACGAGCTGTACAAGTAA
