>Addgene plasmid #82712 | Fv-hCaspase 8-2A-GFP | addgene partial sequence | sequence record 159264 | pBABE5 5'-CTTTATCCAGCCCTCAC-3'
CGGATCTACCATGGGGAGTAGCAAGAGCAAGCCTAAGGACCCCAGCCAGCGCTCTAGAGGAGTGCAGGTG
GAGACTATCTCCCCAGGAGACGGGCGCACCTTCCCCAAGCGCGGCCAGACCTGCGTGGTGCACTACACCG
GGATGCTTGAAGATGGAAAGAAAGTTGATTCCTCCCGGGACAGAAACAAGCCCTTTAAGTTTATGCTAGG
CAAGCAGGAGGTGATCCGAGGCTGGGAAGAAGGGGTTGCCCAGATGAGTGTGGGTCAGAGAGCCAAACTG
ACTATATCTCCAGATTATGCCTATGGTGCCACTGGGCACCCAGGCATCATCCCACCACATGCCACTCTCG
TCTTCGATGTGGAGCTTCTAAAACTGGAAACTAGTGGAGGTGGAGGTTCTAGAGGATCCCATATGACAAT
CTCGGACTCTCCAAGAGAACAGGATAGTGAATCACAGACTTTGGACAAAGTTTACCAAATGAAAAGCAAA
CCTCGGGGATACTGTCTGATCATCAACAATCACAATTTTGCAAAAGCACGGGAGAAAGTGCCCAAACTTC
ACAGCATTAGGGACAGGAATGGAACACACTTGGATGCAGGGGCTTTGACCACGACCTTTGAAGAGCTTCA
TTTTGAGATCAAGCCCCACGATGACTGCACAGTAGAGCAAATCTATGAGATTTTGAAAATCTACCAACTC
ATGGACCACAGTAACATGGACTGCTTCATCTGCTGTATCCTCTCCCATGGAGACAAGGGCATCATCTATG
GCACTGATGGACAGGAGGCCCCCATCTATGAGCTGACATCTCAGTTCACTGGTTTGAAGTGCCCTTCCCT
TGCTGGAAAACCCAAAGTGTTTTTTATTCAGGCTTGTCAGGGGGATAACTACCAGAAAGGTATACCTGTT
GAGACTGATTCAGAGGAGCAACCCTATTTAGAAATGGATTTATCATCACCTCAAACGAGATATATCCCGG
ATGAGGCTGACTTTCTGCTGGGGATGGCCACTGTGAATAA
