>Addgene plasmid #82712 | Fv-hCaspase 8-2A-GFP | addgene partial sequence | sequence record 159267 | pBABE3 5'-ACCCTAACTGACACACATTCC-3'
TTAACTTACTTGTACAGCTCGTCCATGCCGAGAGTGATCCCGGCGGCGGTCACGAACTCCAGCAGGACCA
TGTGATCGCGCTTCTCGTTGGGGTCTTTGCTCAGGGCGGACTGGGTGCTCAGGTAGTGGTTGTCGGGCAG
CAGCACGGGGCCGTCGCCGATGGGGGTGTTCTGCTGGTAGTGGTCGGCGAGCTGCACGCTGCCGTCCTCG
ATGTTGTGGCGGATCTTGAAGTTCACCTTGATGCCGTTCTTCTGCTTGTCGGCCATGATATAGACGTTGT
GGCTGTTGTAGTTGTACTCCAGCTTGTGCCCCAGGATGTTGCCGTCCTCCTTGAAGTCGATGCCCTTCAG
CTCGATGCGGTTCACCAGGGTGTCGCCCTCGAACTTCACCTCGGCGCGGGTCTTGTAGTTGCCGTCGTCC
TTGAAGAAGATGGTGCGCTCCTGGACGTAGCCTTCGGGCATGGCGGACTTGAAGAAGTCGTGCTGCTTCA
TGTGGTCGGGGTAGCGGCTGAAGCACTGCACGCCGTAGGTCAGGGTGGTCACGAGGGTGGGCCAGGGCAC
GGGCAGCTTGCCGGTGGTGCAGATGAACTTCAGGGTCAGCTTGCCGTAGGTGGCATCGCCCTCGCCCTCG
CCGGACACGCTGAACTTGTGGCCGTTTACGTCGCCGTCCAGCTCGACCAGGATGGGCACCACCCCGGTGA
ACAGCTCCTCGCCCTTGCTCACCATAGGCGCGCCAGGGCCGGGATTCTCCTCCACGTCACCGCATGTTAG
AAGACTTCCTCTGCCCTCTGCGATCGCATCAGAAGGGAAGACAAGTTTTTTTCTTAGTGTGAAAGTAGGC
TGAGGCATCTGTTTCCCCATGTTTTTCTTGTCATCCTTGTTGCTTACTTCATAGTTCACTTCAGTCAGGA
TGGTGAGAATATCATCGCCTCGAGGACATCGCTCTCTCAGGCTCTGGCAAAGTGACTGGATGTACCAGGT
TCCCTCTGCAGGGTTTCGGTAGGAAACACAGTTATTC
